>Addgene plasmid #141771 | TFORF0970 | addgene full sequence | sequence record 415101 | Addgene NGS Result
TTAATGTAGTCTTATGCAATACTCTTGTAGTCTTGCAACATGGTAACGATGAGTTAGCAACATGCCTTAC
AAGGAGAGAAAAAGCACCGTGCATGCCGATTGGTGGAAGTAAGGTGGTACGATCGTGCCTTATTAGGAAG
GCAACAGACGGGTCTGACATGGATTGGACGAACCACTGAATTGCCGCATTGCAGAGATATTGTATTTAAG
TGCCTAGCTCGATACATAAACGGGTCTCTCTGGTTAGACCAGATCTGAGCCTGGGAGCTCTCTGGCTAAC
TAGGGAACCCACTGCTTAAGCCTCAATAAAGCTTGCCTTGAGTGCTTCAAGTAGTGTGTGCCCGTCTGTT
GTGTGACTCTGGTAACTAGAGATCCCTCAGACCCTTTTAGTCAGTGTGGAAAATCTCTAGCAGTGGCGCC
CGAACAGGGACTTGAAAGCGAAAGGGAAACCAGAGGAGCTCTCTCGACGCAGGACTCGGCTTGCTGAAGC
GCGCACGGCAAGAGGCGAGGGGCGGCGACTGGTGAGTACGCCAAAAATTTTGACTAGCGGAGGCTAGAAG
GAGAGAGATGGGTGCGAGAGCGTCAGTATTAAGCGGGGGAGAATTAGATCGCGATGGGAAAAAATTCGGT
TAAGGCCAGGGGGAAAGAAAAAATATAAATTAAAACATATAGTATGGGCAAGCAGGGAGCTAGAACGATT
CGCAGTTAATCCTGGCCTGTTAGAAACATCAGAAGGCTGTAGACAAATACTGGGACAGCTACAACCATCC
CTTCAGACAGGATCAGAAGAACTTAGATCATTATATAATACAGTAGCAACCCTCTATTGTGTGCATCAAA
GGATAGAGATAAAAGACACCAAGGAAGCTTTAGACAAGATAGAGGAAGAGCAAAACAAAAGTAAGACCAC
CGCACAGCAAGCGGCCGCTGATCTTCAGACCTGGAGGAGGAGATATGAGGGACAATTGGAGAAGTGAATT
ATATAAATATAAAGTAGTAAAAATTGAACCATTAGGAGTAGCACCCACCAAGGCAAAGAGAAGAGTGGTG
CAGAGAGAAAAAAGAGCAGTGGGAATAGGAGCTTTGTTCCTTGGGTTCTTGGGAGCAGCAGGAAGCACTA
TGGGCGCAGCGTCAATGACGCTGACGGTACAGGCCAGACAATTATTGTCTGGTATAGTGCAGCAGCAGAA
CAATTTGCTGAGGGCTATTGAGGCGCAACAGCATCTGTTGCAACTCACAGTCTGGGGCATCAAGCAGCTC
CAGGCAAGAATCCTGGCTGTGGAAAGATACCTAAAGGATCAACAGCTCCTGGGGATTTGGGGTTGCTCTG
GAAAACTCATTTGCACCACTGCTGTGCCTTGGAATGCTAGTTGGAGTAATAAATCTCTGGAACAGATTTG
GAATCACACGACCTGGATGGAGTGGGACAGAGAAATTAACAATTACACAAGCTTAATACACTCCTTAATT
GAAGAATCGCAAAACCAGCAAGAAAAGAATGAACAAGAATTATTGGAATTAGATAAATGGGCAAGTTTGT
GGAATTGGTTTAACATAACAAATTGGCTGTGGTATATAAAATTATTCATAATGATAGTAGGAGGCTTGGT
AGGTTTAAGAATAGTTTTTGCTGTACTTTCTATAGTGAATAGAGTTAGGCAGGGATATTCACCATTATCG
TTTCAGACCCACCTCCCAACCCCGAGGGGACCCATGCATTGCATCTCAATTAGTCAGCAACCAGGTGTGG
AAAGTCCCCAGGCTCCCCAGCAGGCAGAAGTATGCAAAGCATGCGTCTCAATTAGTCAGCAACCATAGTC
CCGCCCCTAACTCCGCCCATCCCGCCCCTAACTCCGCCCAGTTCCGCCCATTCTCCGCCCCATGGCTGAC
TAATTTTTTTTATTTATGCAGAGGCCGAGGCCGCCTCGGCCTCTGAGCTATTCCAGAAGTAGTGAGGAGG
CTTTTTTGGAGGCCTAGGCTTTTGCAAAAAGCTTTCTAGAGGTACCACCGGAGCTTACCATGACCGAGTA
CAAGCCCACGGTGCGCCTCGCCACCCGCGACGACGTCCCCAGGGCCGTACGCACCCTCGCCGCCGCGTTC
GCCGACTACCCCGCCACGCGCCACACCGTCGATCCGGACCGCCACATCGAGCGGGTCACCGAGCTGCAAG
AACTCTTCCTCACGCGCGTCGGGCTCGACATCGGCAAGGTGTGGGTCGCGGACGACGGCGCCGCCGTGGC
GGTCTGGACCACGCCGGAGAGCGTCGAAGCGGGGGCGGTGTTCGCCGAGATCGGCCCGCGCATGGCCGAG
TTGAGCGGTTCCCGGCTGGCCGCGCAGCAACAGATGGAAGGCCTCCTGGCGCCGCACCGGCCCAAGGAGC
CCGCGTGGTTCCTGGCCACCGTCGGCGTCTCGCCCGACCACCAGGGCAAGGGTCTGGGCAGCGCCGTCGT
GCTCCCCGGAGTGGAGGCGGCCGAGCGCGCCGGGGTGCCCGCCTTCCTGGAGACCTCCGCGCCCCGCAAC
CTCCCCTTCTACGAGCGGCTCGGCTTCACCGTCACCGCCGACGTCGAGGTGCCCGAAGGACCGCGCACCT
GGTGCATGACCCGCAAGCCCGGTGCCAGTTAACGAATTCTAGATCTTGAGACAAATGGCAGTATTCATCC
ACAATTTTAAAAGAAAAGGGGGGATTGGGGGGTACAGTGCAGGGGAAAGAATAGTAGACATAATAGCAAC
AGACATACAAACTAAAGAATTACAAAAACAAATTACAAAAATTCAAAATTTTCGGGTTTATTACAGGGAC
AGCAGAGATCCACTTTGGCGCCGGCTCGAGGCCTGCAGGTGCAAAGATGGATAAAGTTTTAAACAGAGAG
GAATCTTTGCAGCTAATGGACCTTCTAGGTCTTGAAAGGAGTGGGAATTGGCTCCGGTGCCCGTCAGTGG
GCAGAGCGCACATCGCCCACAGTCCCCGAGAAGTTGGGGGGAGGGGTCGGCAATTGAACCGGTGCCTAGA
GAAGGTGGCGCGGGGTAAACTGGGAAAGTGATGTCGTGTACTGGCTCCGCCTTTTTCCCGAGGGTGGGGG
AGAACCGTATATAAGTGCAGTAGTCGCCGTGAACGTTCTTTTTCGCAACGGGTTTGCCGCCAGAACACAG
GTAAGTGCCGTGTGTGGTTCCCGCGGGCCTGGCCTCTTTACGGGTTATGGCCCTTGCGTGCCTTGAATTA
CTTCCACCTGGCTGCAGTACGTGATTCTTGATCCCGAGCTTCGGGTTGGAAGTGGGTGGGAGAGTTCGAG
GCCTTGCGCTTAAGGAGCCCCTTCGCCTCGTGCTTGAGTTGAGGCCTGGCCTGGGCGCTGGGGCCGCCGC
GTGCGAATCTGGTGGCACCTTCGCGCCTGTCTCGCTGCTTTCGATAAGTCTCTAGCCATTTAAAATTTTT
GATGACCTGCTGCGACGCTTTTTTTCTGGCAAGATAGTCTTGTAAATGCGGGCCAAGATCTGCACACTGG
TATTTCGGTTTTTGGGGCCGCGGGCGGCGACGGGGCCCGTGCGTCCCAGCGCACATGTTCGGCGAGGCGG
GGCCTGCGAGCGCGGCCACCGAGAATCGGACGGGGGTAGTCTCAAGCTGGCCGGCCTGCTCTGGTGCCTG
GCCTCGCGCCGCCGTGTATCGCCCCGCCCTGGGCGGCAAGGCTGGCCCGGTCGGCACCAGTTGCGTGAGC
GGAAAGATGGCCGCTTCCCGGCCCTGCTGCAGGGAGCTCAAAATGGAGGACGCGGCGCTCGGGAGAGCGG
GCGGGTGAGTCACCCACACAAAGGAAAAGGGCCTTTCCGTCCTCAGCCGTCGCTTCATGTGACTCCACGG
AGTACCGGGCGCCGTCCAGGCACCTCGATTAGTTCTCGAGCTTTTGGAGTACGTCGTCTTTAGGTTGGGG
GGAGGGGTTTTATGCGATGGAGTTTCCCCACACTGAGTGGGTGGAGACTGAAGTTAGGCCAGCTTGGCAC
TTGATGTAATTCTCCTTGGAATTTGCCCTTTTTGAGTTTGGATCTTGGTTCATTCTCAAGCCTCAGACAG
TGGTTCAAAGTTTTTTTCTTCCATTTCAGGTGTCGTGAGGCTAGCACCGCCACCATGTCGGGACACCCCG
GAAGCTGGGAAATGAACTCGGTTGCCTTTGAGGATGTGGCTGTGAACTTCACCCAGGAGGAGTGGGCTTT
GTTGGATCCTTCCCAGAAGAATCTCTATAGAGACGTGATGCAGGAAACCTTCAGGAATCTGGCTTCCATA
GGAAACAAAGGGGAAGACCAGAGCATTGAAGATCAGTACAAAAATTCTTCAAGAAATCTAAGATAGTAAT
GAACTAGTCCGTAACTTGAAAGTATTTCGATTTCTTGGCTTTATATATCTTGTGGAAAGGACGAGTAAAC
ACCCAAGGCCGTCAGTCCACGCGTTAAGTCGACAATCAACCTCTGGATTACAAAATTTGTGAAAGATTGA
CTGGTATTCTTAACTATGTTGCTCCTTTTACGCTATGTGGATACGCTGCTTTAATGCCTTTGTATCATGC
TATTGCTTCCCGTATGGCTTTCATTTTCTCCTCCTTGTATAAATCCTGGTTGCTGTCTCTTTATGAGGAG
TTGTGGCCCGTTGTCAGGCAACGTGGCGTGGTGTGCACTGTGTTTGCTGACGCAACCCCCACTGGTTGGG
GCATTGCCACCACCTGTCAGCTCCTTTCCGGGACTTTCGCTTTCCCCCTCCCTATTGCCACGGCGGAACT
CATCGCCGCCTGCCTTGCCCGCTGCTGGACAGGGGCTCGGCTGTTGGGCACTGACAATTCCGTGGTGTTG
TCGGGGAAATCATCGTCCTTTCCTTGGCTGCTCGCCTGTGTTGCCACCTGGATTCTGCGCGGGACGTCCT
TCTGCTACGTCCCTTCGGCCCTCAATCCAGCGGACCTTCCTTCCCGCGGCCTGCTGCCGGCTCTGCGGCC
TCTTCCGCGTCTTCGCCTTCGCCCTCAGACGAGTCGGATCTCCCTTTGGGCCGCCTCCCCGCGTCGACTT
TAAGACCAATGACTTACAAGGCAGCTGTAGATCTTAGCCACTTTTTAAAAGAAAAGGGGGGACTGGAAGG
GCTAATTCACTCCCAACGAAGACAAGATCTGCTTTTTGCTTGTACTGGGTCTCTCTGGTTAGACCAGATC
TGAGCCTGGGAGCTCTCTGGCTAACTAGGGAACCCACTGCTTAAGCCTCAATAAAGCTTGCCTTGAGTGC
TTCAAGTAGTGTGTGCCCGTCTGTTGTGTGACTCTGGTAACTAGAGATCCCTCAGACCCTTTTAGTCAGT
GTGGAAAATCTCTAGCAGTACGTATAGTAGTTCATGTCATCTTATTATTCAGTATTTATAACTTGCAAAG
AAATGAATATCAGAGAGTGAGAGGAACTTGTTTATTGCAGCTTATAATGGTTACAAATAAAGCAATAGCA
TCACAAATTTCACAAATAAAGCATTTTTTTCACTGCATTCTAGTTGTGGTTTGTCCAAACTCATCAATGT
ATCTTATCATGTCTGGCTCTAGCTATCCCGCCCCTAACTCCGCCCATCCCGCCCCTAACTCCGCCCAGTT
CCGCCCATTCTCCGCCCCATGGCTGACTAATTTTTTTTATTTATGCAGAGGCCGAGGCCGCCTCGGCCTC
TGAGCTATTCCAGAAGTAGTGAGGAGGCTTTTTTGGAGGCCTAGGGACGTACCCAATTCGCCCTATAGTG
AGTCGTATTACGCGCGCTCACTGGCCGTCGTTTTACAACGTCGTGACTGGGAAAACCCTGGCGTTACCCA
ACTTAATCGCCTTGCAGCACATCCCCCTTTCGCCAGCTGGCGTAATAGCGAAGAGGCCCGCACCGATCGC
CCTTCCCAACAGTTGCGCAGCCTGAATGGCGAATGGG
[124 nt withheld, positions 5918-6041]
C
[91 nt withheld, positions 6043-6133]
A
[49 nt withheld, positions 6135-6183]
CCTTTGACGTTGGAGTCCACGTTCTTT
[37 nt withheld, positions 6211-6247]
ACCCTATCTCGGTCTATTCTTTTGATTTATAAGGGATTTTGCCGATTTCGGCCTATTGGTTAAAAAATGA
GCTGATTTAACAAAAATTTAACGCGAATTTTAACAAAATATTAACGCTTACAATTTAGGTGGCACTTTTC
GGGGAAATGTGCGCGGAACCCCTATTTGTTTATTTTTCTAAATACATTCAAATATGTATCCGCTCATGAG
ACAATAACCCTGATAAATGCTTCAATAATATTGAAAAAGGAAGAGTATGAGTATTCAACATTTCCGTGTC
GCCCTTATTCCCTTTTTTGCGGCATTTTGCCTTCCTGTTTTTGCTCACCCAGAAACGCTGGTGAAAGTAA
AAGATGCTGAAGATCAGTTGGGTGCACGAGTGGGTTACATCGAACTGGATCTCAACAGCGGTAAGATCCT
TGAGAGTTTTCGCCCCGAAGAACGTTTTCCAATGATGAGCACTTTTAAAGTTCTGCTATGTGGCGCGGTA
TTATCCCGTATTGACGCCGGGCAAGAGCAACTCGGTCGCCGCATACACTATTCTCAGAATGACTTGGTTG
AGTACTCACCAGTCACAGAAAAGCATCTTACGGATGGCATGACAGTAAGAGAATTATGCAGTGCTGCCAT
AACCATGAGTGATAACACTGCGGCCAACTTACTTCTGACAACGATCGGAGGACCGAAGGAGCTAACCGCT
TTTTTGCACAACATGGGGGATCATGTAACTCGCCTTGATCGTTGGGAACCGGAGCTGAATGAAGCCATAC
CAAACGACGAGCGTGACACCACGATGCCTGTAGCAATGGCAACAACGTTGCGCAAACTATTAACTGGCGA
ACTACTTACTCTAGCTTCCCGGCAACAATTAATAGACTGGATGGAGGCGGATAAAGTTGCAGGACCACTT
CTGCGCTCGGCCCTTCCGGCTGGCTGGTTTATTGCTGATAAATCTGGAGCCGGTGAGCGTGGGTCTCGCG
GTATCATTGCAGCACTGGGGCCAGATGGTAAGCCCTCCCGTATCGTAGTTATCTACACGACGGGGAGTCA
GGCAACTATGGATGAACGAAATAGACAGATCGCTGAGATAGGTGCCTCACTGATTAAGCATTGGTAACTG
TCAGACCAAGTTTACTCATATATACTTTAGATTGATTTAAAACTTCATTTTTAATTTAAAAGGATCTAGG
TGAAGATCCTTTTTGATAATCTCATGACCAAAATCCCTTAACGTGAGTTTTCGTTCCACTGAGCGTCAGA
CCCCGTAGAAAAGATCAAAGGATCTTCTTGAGATCCTTTTTTTCTGCGCGTAATCTGCTGCTTGCAAACA
AAAAAACCACCGCTACCAGCGGTGGTTTGTTTGCCGGATCAAGAGCTACCAACTCTTTTTCCGAAGGTAA
CTGGCTTCAGCAGAGCGCAGATACCAAATACTGTTCTTCTAGTGTAGCCGTAGTTAGGCCACCACTTCAA
GAACTCTGTAGCACCGCCTACATACCTCGCTCTGCTAATCCTGTTACCAGTGGCTGCTGCCAGTGGCGAT
AAGTCGTGTCTTACCGGGTTGGACTCAAGACGATAGTTACCGGATAAGGCGCAGCGGTCGGGCTGAACGG
GGGGTTCGTGCACACAGCCCAGCTTGGAGCGAACGACCTACACCGAACTGAGATACCTACAGCGTGAGCT
ATGAGAAAGCGCCACGCTTCCCGAAGGGAGAAAGGCGGACAGGTATCCGGTAAGCGGCAGGGTCGGAACA
GGAGAGCGCACGAGGGAGCTTCCAGGGGGAAACGCCTGGTATCTTTATAGTCCTGTCGGGTTTCGCCACC
TCTGACTTGAGCGTCGATTTTTGTGATGCTCGTCAGGGGGGCGGAGCCTATGGAAAAACGCCAGCAACGC
GGCCTTTTTACGGTTCCTGGCCTTTTGCTGGCCTTTTGCTCACATGTTCTTTCCTGCGTTATCCCCTGAT
TCTGTGGATAACCGTATTACCGCCTTTGAGTGAGCTGATACCGCTCGCCGCAGCCGAACGACCGAGCGCA
GCGAGTCAGTGAGCGAGGAAGCGGAAGAGCGCCCAATACGCAAACCGCCTCTCCCCGCGCGTTGGCCGAT
TCATTAATGCAGCTGGCACGACAGGTTTCCCGACTGGAAAGCGGGCAGTGAGCGCAACGCAATTAATGTG
AGTTAGCTCACTCATTAGGCACCCCAGGCTTTACACTTTATGCTTCCGGCTCGTATGTTGTGTGGAATTG
TGAGCGGATAACAATTTCACACAGGAAACAGCTATGACCATGATTACGCCAAGCGCGCAATTAACCCTCA
CTAAAGGGAACAAAAGCTGGAGCTGCAAGC
Features (pLannotate 1.2.2; 31 found; start..end, strand, type, name):
      5..231     +  promoter       RSV promoter: Rous sarcoma virus enhancer/promoter
    232..412     +  LTR            5' LTR (truncated): truncated 5' long terminal repeat (LTR) from HIV-1
    459..584     +  misc_feature   HIV-1 Ψ: packaging signal of human immunodeficiency virus type 1
    568..931     +  CDS            HIV-1 gag (fragment): gag protein from human immunodeficiency virus 1; gag
   1077..1310    +  misc_feature   RRE: The Rev response element (RRE) of HIV-1 allows for Rev-dependent mRNA export from the nucleus to the cytoplasm.
   1687..1713    +  CDS            Rev (fragment): human immunodeficiency virus 1 (HIV-1) Rev protein; rev; enhances nuclear export of unspliced and incompletely spliced viral mRNAs
   1720..1743    +  promoter       SV40 promoter (fragment): SV40 early promoter
   1744..1815    +  promoter       SV40 promoter (fragment): SV40 enhancer and early promoter
   1839..1974    +  rep_origin     SV40 ori: SV40 origin of replication
   2020..2616    +  CDS            PuroR (fragment): puromycin N-acetyltransferase; pac from Streptomyces; confers resistance to puromycin
   2665..2782    +  misc_feature   cPPT/CTS: central polypurine tract and central termination sequence of HIV-1
   2847..2913    +  CDS            small t antigen (fragment): SV40 (simian virus 40) small t antigen
   2920..4098    +  promoter       EF-1α promoter: strong constitutive promoter for human elongation factor EF-1α
   4115..4333    +  CDS            ZNF124 (fragment): ZN124_HUMAN - Experimental evidence at protein level: Swiss-Prot protein existence level 1. May be involved in transcriptional regulation. From Homo sapiens (Human).
   4349..4402    +  promoter       U6 promoter (fragment): RNA polymerase III promoter for human U6 snRNA
   4444..5032    +  misc_feature   WPRE: woodchuck hepatitis virus posttranscriptional regulatory element
   5083..5102    +  misc_feature   cPPT/CTS (fragment): central polypurine tract and central termination sequence of HIV-1
   5104..5337    +  LTR            3' LTR (ΔU3): self-inactivating 3' long terminal repeat (LTR) from HIV-1
   5415..5536    +  polyA_signal   SV40 poly(A) signal: SV40 polyadenylation signal
   5576..5711    +  rep_origin     SV40 ori: SV40 origin of replication
   5732..5750    -  promoter       T7 promoter: promoter for bacteriophage T7 RNA polymerase
   5758..5913    +  CDS            lacZα (fragment): LacZα fragment of β-galactosidase; lacZ fragment
   5918..6346    +  rep_origin     f1 ori (sequence partly withheld): f1 bacteriophage origin of replication; arrow indicates direction of (+) strand synthesis
   6399..6503    +  promoter       AmpR promoter: bla
   6504..7364    +  CDS            AmpR: β-lactamase; bla; confers resistance to ampicillin, carbenicillin, and related antibiotics
   7535..8123    +  rep_origin     ori: high-copy-number ColE1/pMB1/pBR322/pUC origin of replication
   8306..8398    +  CDS            lacI (fragment): lac repressor; lacI; The lac repressor binds to the lac operator to inhibit transcription in E. coli. This inhibition can be relieved by adding lactose or isopropyl-β-D-thiogalactopyranoside (IPTG).
   8411..8432    +  protein_bind   CAP binding site: CAP binding activates transcription in the presence of cAMP. E. coli catabolite activator protein
   8447..8477    +  promoter       lac promoter: promoter for the E. coli lac operon
   8485..8501    +  protein_bind   lac operator: The lac repressor binds to the lac operator to inhibit transcription in E. coli. This inhibition can be relieved by adding lactose or isopropyl-β-D-thiogalactopyranoside (IPTG). lac repressor encoded by lacI
   8546..8564    +  promoter       T3 promoter: promoter for bacteriophage T3 RNA polymerase
