[The description below was written by a language model from this plasmid's Addgene catalogue record and pLannotate feature annotations shown in this document.]
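Description:
TFORF0970 is a third-generation-style, self-inactivating lentiviral expression plasmid built on the pLX_TRC317 backbone, carrying a human ZNF124 open reading frame for overexpression in mammalian cells. It belongs to a large collection of transcription factor ORF constructs in which each ORF is paired with a unique 24-bp barcode, so that individual factors can be identified by sequencing in pooled overexpression screens such as directed-differentiation screens. In bacteria the plasmid is maintained through a high-copy ColE1/pUC-type origin with ampicillin selection (AmpR under its own promoter). An f1 origin and remnants of a lac/T7/T3 cloning region are also present. The depositor notes that the plasmid can recombine.

The viral cassette starts with an RSV promoter fused to a truncated HIV-1 5' LTR, which drives Tat-independent production of genomic RNA. This is followed by the Ψ packaging signal with a gag fragment, then the RRE for Rev-dependent nuclear export. It ends in a ΔU3 3' LTR, with an SV40 polyadenylation signal downstream. Within the LTRs, an SV40 early promoter/origin drives the puromycin N-acetyltransferase gene for selecting transduced cells. A cPPT/CTS element follows, which aids nuclear import of the viral genome. The EF-1α promoter then drives the ZNF124 ORF, and a WPRE downstream enhances transcript stability and expression. The insert is short (323 bp, corresponding to a specific annotated ZNF124 transcript isoform), and the annotation matches only part of the full-length protein. The barcode is not annotated in the feature table. A short U6-like fragment lies between the ORF and the WPRE, but the record does not state its role.
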