Addgene plasmid #141771: TFORF0970
Purpose: Lentiviral vector for overexpressing transcription factor ORFs with unique 24-bp barcodes. Barcodes facilitate identification of transcription factors in pooled screens.
Depositing lab: Feng Zhang. Depositing organization: Broad Institute. Publication: A transcription factor atlas of directed differentiation. Joung J, Ma S, Tay T, Geiger-Schuller KR, Kirchgatterer PC, Verdine VK, Guo B, Arias-Garcia MA, Allen WE, Singh A, Kuksenko O, Abudayyeh OO, Gootenberg JS, Fu Z, Macrae RK, Buenrostro JD, Regev A, Zhang F. Cell. 2023 Jan 5;186(1):209-229.e26. doi: 10.1016/j.cell.2022.11.026. PubMed 36608654.
Backbone
  Vector backbone: pLX_TRC317
  Backbone manufacturer: Broad Institute Genetic Perturbation Platform
  Backbone size w/o insert (bp): 8264
  Vector type: Mammalian Expression, Lentiviral
  Selectable markers: Puromycin
Growth in bacteria
  Bacterial resistance: Ampicillin, 100 μg/mL
  Growth temperature: 37°C
  Growth strain: NEB Stable
  Copy number: High Copy
Gene/Insert
  Gene/Insert name: ZNF124
  Species: H. sapiens (human)
  Insert size (bp): 323
  Entrez Gene: ZNF124 (a.k.a. HZF16, HZF-16, MGC117046)
  Promoter: EF1a
  Cloning method: Unknown
  Sequencing primers: 5′ GGGTGGAGACTGAAGTTAGGCCAG; 3′ CACATAGCGTAAAAGGAGCAACATAG
Terms and licenses: Academic/Nonprofit Terms; Industry Terms: Not Available to Industry
Depositor comments: NM_001243740,ENST00000472531 . The transcription factor ORF portion of this plasmid was synthesized by Genewiz. Please test multiple small colonies in case of plasmid recombination. To make this collection available in a timely manner, a portion of this collection was not fully sequenced by Addgene. If an Addgene verified full plasmid sequence is not available, please contact us prior to placing an order to request the full sequence.
How to cite: TFORF0970 was a gift from Feng Zhang (Addgene plasmid # 141771 ; http://n2t.net/addgene:141771 ; RRID:Addgene_141771)
