>Addgene plasmid #141771 | TFORF0970 | depositor partial sequence | sequence record 277450 | Insert
ACCGCCACCATGTCGGGACACCCCGGAAGCTGGGAAATGAACTCGGTTGCCTTTGAGGATGTGGCTGTGA
ACTTCACCCAGGAGGAGTGGGCTTTGTTGGATCCTTCCCAGAAGAATCTCTATAGAGACGTGATGCAGGA
AACCTTCAGGAATCTGGCTTCCATAGGAAACAAAGGGGAAGACCAGAGCATTGAAGATCAGTACAAAAAT
TCTTCAAGAAATCTAAGATAGTAATGAACTAGTCCGTAACTTGAAAGTATTTCGATTTCTTGGCTTTATA
TATCTTGTGGAAAGGACGAGTAAACACCCAAGGCCGTCAGTCC
