>Addgene plasmid #141771 | TFORF0970 | depositor partial sequence | sequence record 277451 | Barcode
GTAAACACCCAAGGCCGTCAGTCC
